>Addgene plasmid #199364 | pTS111 pHAGE2 CMVtetO2 MCS-3C-22xGS-Alfa-P2A-TagBFP | addgene full sequence | sequence record 389917 | Addgene NGS Result
GGGCTAATTCACTCCCAAAGAAGACAAGATATCCTTGATCTGTGGATCTACCACACACAAGGCTACTTCC
CTGATTAGCAGAACTACACACCAGGGCCAGGGGTCAGATATCCACTGACCTTTGGATGGTGCTACAAGCT
AGTACCAGTTGAGCCAGATAAGGTAGAAGAGGCCAATAAAGGAGAGAACACCAGCTTGTTACACCCTGTG
AGCCTGCATGGGATGGATGACCCGGAGAGAGAAGTGTTAGAGTGGAGGTTTGACAGCCGCCTAGCATTTC
ATCACGTGGCCCGAGAGCTGCATCCGGAGTACTTCAAGAACTGCTGATATCGAGCTTGCTACAAGGGACT
TTCCGCTGGGGACTTTCCAGGGAGGCGTGGCCTGGGCGGGACTGGGGAGTGGCGAGCCCTCAGATCCTGC
ATATAAGCAGCTGCTTTTTGCCTGTACTGGGTCTCTCTGGTTAGACCAGATCTGAGCCTGGGAGCTCTCT
GGCTAACTAGGGAACCCACTGCTTAAGCCTCAATAAAGCTTGCCTTGAGTGCTTCAAGTAGTGTGTGCCC
GTCTGTTGTGTGACTCTGGTAACTAGAGATCCCTCAGACCCTTTTAGTCAGTGTGGAAAATCTCTAGCAG
TGGCGCCCGAACAGGGACTTGAAAGCGAAAGGGAAACCAGAGGAGCTCTCTCGACGCAGGACTCGGCTTG
CTGAAGCGCGCACGGCAAGAGGCGAGGGGCGGCGACTGGTGAGTACGCCAAAAATTTTGACTAGCGGAGG
CTAGAAGGAGAGAGATGGGTGCGAGAGCGTCAGTATTAAGCGGGGGAGAATTAGATCGCGATGGGAAAAA
ATTCGGTTAAGGCCAGGGGGAAAGAAAAAATATAAATTAAAACATATAGTATGGGCAAGCAGGGAGCTAG
AACGATTCGCAGTTAATCCTGGCCTGTTAGAAACATCAGAAGGCTGTAGACAAATACTGGGACAGCTACA
ACCATCCCTTCAGACAGGATCAGAAGAACTTAGATCATTATATAATACAGTAGCAACCCTCTATTGTGTG
CATCAAAGGATAGAGATAAAAGACACCAAGGAAGCTTTAGACAAGATAGAGGAAGAGCAAAACAAAAGTA
AGACCACCGCACAGCAAGCGGCCGGCCGCTGATCTTCAGACCTGGAGGAGGAGATATGAGGGACAATTGG
AGAAGTGAATTATATAAATATAAAGTAGTAAAAATTGAACCATTAGGAGTAGCACCCACCAAGGCAAAGA
GAAGAGTGGTGCAGAGAGAAAAAAGAGCAGTGGGAATAGGAGCTTTGTTCCTTGGGTTCTTGGGAGCAGC
AGGAAGCACTATGGGCGCAGCGTCAATGACGCTGACGGTACAGGCCAGACAATTATTGTCTGGTATAGTG
CAGCAGCAGAACAATTTGCTGAGGGCTATTGAGGCGCAACAGCATCTGTTGCAACTCACAGTCTGGGGCA
TCAAGCAGCTCCAGGCAAGAATCCTGGCTGTGGAAAGATACCTAAAGGATCAACAGCTCCTGGGGATTTG
GGGTTGCTCTGGAAAACTCATTTGCACCACTGCTGTGCCTTGGAATGCTAGTTGGAGTAATAAATCTCTG
GAACAGATTTGGAATCACACGACCTGGATGGAGTGGGACAGAGAAATTAACAATTACACAAGCTTAATAC
ACTCCTTAATTGAAGAATCGCAAAACCAGCAAGAAAAGAATGAACAAGAATTATTGGAATTAGATAAATG
GGCAAGTTTGTGGAATTGGTTTAACATAACAAATTGGCTGTGGTATATAAAATTATTCATAATGATAGTA
GGAGGCTTGGTAGGTTTAAGAATAGTTTTTGCTGTACTTTCTATAGTGAATAGAGTTAGGCAGGGATATT
CACCATTATCGTTTCAGACCCACCTCCCAACCCCGAGGGGACCCGACAGGCCCGAAGGAATAGAAGAAGA
AGGTGGAGAGAGAGACAGAGACAGATCCATTCGATTAGTGAACGGATCTCGACGGTATCGCCGAATTCAC
AAATGGCAGTATTCATCCACAATTTTAAAAGAAAAGGGGGGATTGGGGGGTACAGTGCAGGGGAAAGAAT
AGTAGACATAATAGCAACAGACATACAAACTAAAGAATTACAAAAACAAATTACAAAAATTCAAAATTTT
CGGGTTTATTACAGGGACAGCAGAGATCCAGTTTGGACGCGTTGACATTGATTATTGACTAGTTATTAAT
AGTAATCAATTACGGGGTCATTAGTTCATAGCCCATATATGGAGTTCCGCGTTACATAACTTACGGTAAA
TGGCCCGCCTGGCTGACCGCCCAACGACCCCCGCCCATTGACGTCAATAATGACGTATGTTCCCATAGTA
ACGCCAATAGGGACTTTCCATTGACGTCAATGGGTGGAGTATTTACGGTAAACTGCCCACTTGGCAGTAC
ATCAAGTGTATCATATGCCAAGTACGCCCCCTATTGACGTCAATGACGGTAAATGGCCCGCCTGGCATTA
TGCCCAGTACATGACCTTATGGGACTTTCCTACTTGGCAGTACATCTACGTATTAGTCATCGCTATTACC
ATGGTGATGCGGTTTTGGCAGTACATCAATGGGCGTGGATAGCGGTTTGACTCACGGGGATTTCCAAGTC
TCCACCCCATTGACGTCAATGGGAGTTTGTTTTGGCACCAAAATCAACGGGACTTTCCAAAATGTCGTAA
CAACTCCGCCCCATTGACGCAAATGGGCGGTAGGCGTGTACGGTGGGAGGTCTATATAAGCAGAGCTCTC
CCTATCAGTGATAGAGATCTCCCTATCAGTGATAGAGATCGTCGACGAGCTCGTTTAGTGAACCGTCAGA
TCGCCTGGAGACGCCATCCACGCTGTTTTGACCTCCATAGAAGACACCGGGACCGATCCAGCCTCCGGCT
AGAGCGGCCGCCATGGGATCCGGTTCTGCTAGCGGTTCAGGTTCTACCGGTGGATCATCTAGAACTAGCG
GTAGCTTAGAAGTTTTGTTTCAAGGTCCAGGATCTGGATCTGGAAGTGGATCTGGATCAGGAAGTGGTTC
TGGATCAGGTAGTGGTTCTGGTAGTGGATCACCATCTCGCCTGGAAGAGGAACTGCGTCGTCGCCTGACC
GAACCAACCGGAGGAAGCGGAGCTACTAACTTCAGCCTGCTGAAGCAGGCTGGAGACGTGGAGGAGAACC
CTGGACCTGGAACGGGCGGAGCTGGTTCAACGTCTATGAGCGAGCTGATTAAGGAGAACATGCACATGAA
GCTGTACATGGAGGGCACCGTGGACAACCATCACTTCAAGTGCACATCCGAGGGCGAAGGCAAGCCCTAC
GAGGGCACCCAGACCATGAGAATCAAGGTGGTCGAGGGCGGCCCTCTCCCCTTCGCCTTCGACATCCTGG
CTACTAGCTTCCTCTACGGCAGCAAGACCTTCATCAACCACACCCAGGGCATCCCCGACTTCTTCAAGCA
GTCCTTCCCTGAGGGCTTCACATGGGAGAGAGTCACCACATACGAAGACGGGGGCGTGCTGACCGCTACC
CAGGACACCAGCCTCCAGGACGGCTGCCTCATCTACAACGTCAAGATCAGAGGGGTGAACTTCACATCCA
ACGGCCCTGTGATGCAGAAGAAAACACTCGGCTGGGAGGCCTTCACCGAGACGCTGTACCCCGCTGACGG
CGGCCTGGAAGGCAGAAACGACATGGCCCTGAAGCTCGTGGGCGGGAGCCATCTGATCGCAAACATCAAG
ACCACATATAGATCCAAGAAACCCGCTAAGAACCTCAAGATGCCTGGCGTCTACTATGTGGACTACAGAC
TGGAAAGAATCAAGGAGGCCAACAACGAGACCTACGTCGAGCAGCACGAGGTGGCAGTGGCCAGATACTG
CGACCTCCCTAGCAAACTGGGGCACAAGCTTAATTAACTCGAGTAATCAACCTCTGGATTACAAAATTTG
TGAAAGATTGACTGGTATTCTTAACTATGTTGCTCCTTTTACGCTATGTGGATACGCTGCTTTAATGCCT
TTGTATCATGCTATTGCTTCCCGTATGGCTTTCATTTTCTCCTCCTTGTATAAATCCTGGTTGCTGTCTC
TTTATGAGGAGTTGTGGCCCGTTGTCAGGCAACGTGGCGTGGTGTGCACTGTGTTTGCTGACGCAACCCC
CACTGGTTGGGGCATTGCCACCACCTGTCAGCTCCTTTCCGGGACTTTCGCTTTCCCCCTCCCTATTGCC
ACGGCGGAACTCATCGCCGCCTGCCTTGCCCGCTGCTGGACAGGGGCTCGGCTGTTGGGCACTGACAATT
CCGTGGTGTTGTTGGGGAAATCATCGTCCTTTCCTTGGCTGCTCGCCTGTGTTGCCACCTGGATTCTGCG
CGGGACGTCCTTCTGCTACGTCCCTTCGGCCCTCAATCCAGCGGACCTTCCTTCCCGCGGCCTGCTGCCG
GCTCTGCGGCCTCTTCCGCGTCTTCGCCTTCGCCCTCAGACGAGTCGGATCTCCCTTTGGGCCGCCTCCC
CGCCTGGTACCTTTAAGACCAATGACTTACAAGGCAGCTGTAGATCTTAGCCACTTTTTAAAAGAAAAGG
GGGGACTGGAAGGGCTAATTCACTCCCAACGAAGACAAGATCACCTGCAGGACAGGCGCGCCCTGCTTTT
TGCTTGTACTGGGTCTCTCTGGTTAGACCAGATCTGAGCCTGGGAGCTCTCTGGCTAACTAGGGAACCCA
CTGCTTAAGCCTCAATAAAGCTTGCCTTGAGTGCTTCAAGTAGTGTGTGCCCGTCTGTTGTGTGACTCTG
GTAACTAGAGATCCCTCAGACCCTTTTAGTCAGTGTGGAAAATCTCTAGCACCCGGGCGATTAAGGAAAG
GGCTAGATCATTCTTGAAGACGAAAGGGCCTCGTGATACGCCTATTTTTATAGGTTAATGTCATGATAAT
AATGGTTTCTTAGACGTCAGGTGGCACTTTTCGGGGAAATGTGCGCGGAACCCCTATTTGTTTATTTTTC
TAAATACATTCAAATATGTATCCGCTCATGAGACAATAACCCTGATAAATGCTTCAATAATATTGAAAAA
GGAAGAGTATGAGTATTCAACATTTCCGTGTCGCCCTTATTCCCTTTTTTGCGGCATTTTGCCTTCCTGT
TTTTGCTCACCCAGAAACGCTGGTGAAAGTAAAAGATGCTGAAGATCAGTTGGGTGCACGAGTGGGTTAC
ATCGAACTGGATCTCAACAGCGGTAAGATCCTTGAGAGTTTTCGCCCCGAAGAACGTTTTCCAATGATGA
GCACTTTTAAAGTTCTGCTATGTGGCGCGGTATTATCCCGTGTTGACGCCGGGCAAGAGCAACTCGGTCG
CCGCATACACTATTCTCAGAATGACTTGGTTGAGTACTCACCAGTCACAGAAAAGCATCTTACGGATGGC
ATGACAGTAAGAGAATTATGCAGTGCTGCCATAACCATGAGTGATAACACTGCGGCCAACTTACTTCTGA
CAACGATCGGAGGACCGAAGGAGCTAACCGCTTTTTTGCACAACATGGGGGATCATGTAACTCGCCTTGA
TCGTTGGGAACCGGAGCTGAATGAAGCCATACCAAACGACGAGCGTGACACCACGATGCCTGTAGCAATG
GCAACAACGTTGCGCAAACTATTAACTGGCGAACTACTTACTCTAGCTTCCCGGCAACAATTAATAGACT
GGATGGAGGCGGATAAAGTTGCAGGACCACTTCTGCGCTCGGCCCTTCCGGCTGGCTGGTTTATTGCTGA
TAAATCTGGAGCCGGTGAGCGTGGGTCTCGCGGTATCATTGCAGCACTGGGGCCAGATGGTAAGCCCTCC
CGTATCGTAGTTATCTACACGACGGGGAGTCAGGCAACTATGGATGAACGAAATAGACAGATCGCTGAGA
TAGGTGCCTCACTGATTAAGCATTGGTAACTGTCAGACCAAGTTTACTCATATATACTTTAGATTGATTT
AAAACTTCATTTTTAATTTAAAAGGATCTAGGTGAAGATCCTTTTTGATAATCTCATGACCAAAATCCCT
TAACGTGAGTTTTCGTTCCACTGAGCGTCAGACCCCGTAGAAAAGATCAAAGGATCTTCTTGAGATCCTT
TTTTTCTGCGCGTAATCTGCTGCTTGCAAACAAAAAAACCACCGCTACCAGCGGTGGTTTGTTTGCCGGA
TCAAGAGCTACCAACTCTTTTTCCGAAGGTAACTGGCTTCAGCAGAGCGCAGATACCAAATACTGTTCTT
CTAGTGTAGCCGTAGTTAGGCCACCACTTCAAGAACTCTGTAGCACCGCCTACATACCTCGCTCTGCTAA
TCCTGTTACCAGTGGCTGCTGCCAGTGGCGATAAGTCGTGTCTTACCGGGTTGGACTCAAGACGATAGTT
ACCGGATAAGGCGCAGCGGTCGGGCTGAACGGGGGGTTCGTGCACACAGCCCAGCTTGGAGCGAACGACC
TACACCGAACTGAGATACCTACAGCGTGAGCTATGAGAAAGCGCCACGCTTCCCGAAGGGAGAAAGGCGG
ACAGGTATCCGGTAAGCGGCAGGGTCGGAACAGGAGAGCGCACGAGGGAGCTTCCAGGGGGAAACGCCTG
GTATCTTTATAGTCCTGTCGGGTTTCGCCACCTCTGACTTGAGCGTCGATTTTTGTGATGCTCGTCAGGG
GGGCGGAGCCTATGGAAAAACGCCAGCAACGCGGCCTTTTTACGGTTCCTGGCCTTTTGCTGGCCTTTTG
CTCACATGTTCTTTCCTGCGTTATCCCCTGATTCTGTGGATAACCGTATTACCGCCTTTGAGTGAGCTGA
TACCGCTCGCCGCAGCCGAACGACCGAGCGCAGCGAGTCAGTGAGCGAGGAAGCGGAAGAGCGCCCAATA
CGCAAACCGCCTCTCCCCGCGCGTTGGCCGATTCATTAATGCAGCAAGCTCATGGCTGACTAATTTTTTT
TATTTATGCAGAGGCCGAGGCCGCCTCGGCCTCTGAGCTATTCCAGAAGTAGTGAGGAGGCTTTTTTGGA
GGCCTAGGCTTTTGCAAAAAGCTCCCCGTGGCACGACAGGTTTCCCGACTGGAAAGCGGGCAGTGAGCGC
AACGCAATTAATGTGAGTTAGCTCACTCATTAGGCACCCCAGGCTTTACACTTTATGCTTCCGGCTCGTA
TGTTGTGTGGAATTGTGAGCGGATAACAATTTCACACAGGAAACAGCTATGACATGATTACGAATTTCAC
AAATAAAGCATTTTTTTCACTGCATTCTAGTTGTGGTTTGTCCAAACTCATCAATGTATCTTATCATGTC
TGGATCAACTGGATAACTCAAGCTAACCAAAATCATCCCAAACTTCCCACCCCATACCCTATTACCACTG
CCAATTACCTGTGGTTTCATTTACTCTAAACCTGTGATTCCTCTGAATTATTTTCATTTTAAAGAAATTG
TATTTGTTAAATATGTACTACAAACTTAGTAGTTGGAA
Features (pLannotate 1.2.2; 26 found; start..end, strand, type, name):
    372..629     +  LTR            5' LTR (truncated): truncated 5' long terminal repeat (LTR) from HIV-1
    676..801     +  misc_feature   HIV-1 Ψ: packaging signal of human immunodeficiency virus type 1
    785..1123    +  CDS            HIV-1 gag (fragment): gag protein from human immunodeficiency virus 1; gag
   1298..1531    +  misc_feature   RRE: The Rev response element (RRE) of HIV-1 allows for Rev-dependent mRNA export from the nucleus to the cytoplasm.
   1908..2008    +  CDS            Rev (fragment): human immunodeficiency virus 1 (HIV-1) Rev protein; rev; enhances nuclear export of unspliced and incompletely spliced viral mRNAs
   2053..2170    +  misc_feature   cPPT/CTS: central polypurine tract and central termination sequence of HIV-1
   2214..2593    +  enhancer       CMV enhancer: human cytomegalovirus immediate early enhancer
   2594..2797    +  promoter       CMV promoter: human cytomegalovirus (CMV) immediate early promoter
   2799..2818    +  promoter       PLtetO-1 promoter (fragment): modified phage lambda PL promoter with tet operator sites (Lutz and Bujard, 1997)
   2820..2839    +  promoter       PLtetO-1 promoter (fragment): modified phage lambda PL promoter with tet operator sites (Lutz and Bujard, 1997)
   2847..2880    +  promoter       TRE3GV promoter (fragment): 3rd-generation Tet-responsive promoter that can be activated by binding of Tet-On® 3G, optimized for retroviral and lentiviral vectors
   3256..3957    +  CDS            TagBFP: monomeric blue fluorescent protein mammalian codon-optimized
   3965..4553    +  misc_feature   WPRE: woodchuck hepatitis virus posttranscriptional regulatory element
   4548..4658    +  CDS            nef (fragment): NEF_SIVS4 - Experimental evidence at protein level: Swiss-Prot protein existence level 1. Interferes with TCR signaling from the cell membrane. Interacts with CD247/TCRZ (TCR zeta chain) and exert potent down- regulation of cell surface TCR/CD3 complexes. From Simian immunodeficiency virus (isolate F236/smH4) (SIV-sm) (Simian immunodeficiency virus sooty mangabey monkey).
   4701..4881    +  LTR            5' LTR (truncated): truncated 5' long terminal repeat (LTR) from HIV-1
   5014..5118    +  promoter       AmpR promoter: bla
   5119..5979    +  CDS            AmpR: β-lactamase; bla; confers resistance to ampicillin, carbenicillin, and related antibiotics
   6150..6738    +  rep_origin     ori: high-copy-number ColE1/pMB1/pBR322/pUC origin of replication
   6921..6975    +  CDS            lacI (fragment): lac repressor; lacI; The lac repressor binds to the lac operator to inhibit transcription in E. coli. This inhibition can be relieved by adding lactose or isopropyl-β-D-thiogalactopyranoside (IPTG).
   6981..7074    +  rep_origin     SV40 ori (fragment): SV40 origin of replication
   7099..7136    +  CDS            lacI (fragment): lac repressor; lacI; The lac repressor binds to the lac operator to inhibit transcription in E. coli. This inhibition can be relieved by adding lactose or isopropyl-β-D-thiogalactopyranoside (IPTG).
   7149..7170    +  protein_bind   CAP binding site: CAP binding activates transcription in the presence of cAMP. E. coli catabolite activator protein
   7185..7215    +  promoter       lac promoter: promoter for the E. coli lac operon
   7223..7239    +  protein_bind   lac operator: The lac repressor binds to the lac operator to inhibit transcription in E. coli. This inhibition can be relieved by adding lactose or isopropyl-β-D-thiogalactopyranoside (IPTG). lac repressor encoded by lacI
   7273..7356    +  polyA_signal   SV40 poly(A) signal (fragment): SV40 polyadenylation signal
   7523..324     +  CDS            nef (fragment) (across the origin): NEF_HV1BR - Experimental evidence at protein level: Swiss-Prot protein existence level 1. Extracellular Nef protein targets CD4(+) T-lymphocytes for apoptosis by interacting with CXCR4 surface receptors (PubMed:14990729). From Human immunodeficiency virus type 1 group M subtype B (isolate BRU/LAI) (HIV-1).
