[The description below was written by a language model from this plasmid's Addgene catalogue record and pLannotate feature annotations shown in this document.]
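Description:
pTS111 pHAGE2 CMVtetO2 MCS-3C-22xGS-Alfa-P2A-TagBFP is an empty lentiviral transfer plasmid of 7,528 bp built on the pHAGE2 backbone, intended for doxycycline-inducible expression of a C-terminally tagged protein of interest in mammalian cells. It is maintained in E. coli through a high-copy ColE1/pUC-type origin and selected with ampicillin via the β-lactamase gene. The viral portion carries the usual HIV-1 elements needed for packaging and transduction: truncated LTRs flanking the cassette, the Ψ packaging signal with an adjoining gag fragment, the Rev response element for nuclear export of the genomic RNA, and the cPPT/CTS, which aids nuclear import of the reverse-transcribed genome. Short lacI, lac promoter/operator, SV40 ori, SV40 poly(A) and nef fragment hits appear to be backbone remnants rather than functional parts.

The expression cassette uses the CMV enhancer and immediate-early promoter followed by two tet operator sites (annotated as short PLtetO-1 fragments). This CMVtetO2 arrangement is normally repressed by Tet repressor and relieved by doxycycline, although the record does not state which cell line or repressor source is needed. Downstream, as the name indicates, lie a multiple cloning site, a 3C protease cleavage site, a 22xGS flexible linker and the ALFA epitope tag; these small elements fall in an unannotated stretch of the feature table. A P2A peptide then separates the tagged protein from TagBFP, so blue fluorescence reports expression without remaining fused to the product, and a WPRE enhances transcript expression. The associated publication describes a nanobody-based strategy for purifying human protein complexes, consistent with capture through the ALFA tag and release by 3C cleavage.
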