Addgene plasmid #199364: pTS111 pHAGE2 CMVtetO2 MCS-3C-22xGS-Alfa-P2A-TagBFP
Purpose: (Empty Backbone) Lentiviral transfer plasmid for doxycycline inducible expression of a C-terminally 3C-ALFA-P2A-BFP-tagged protein in mammalian cells.
Depositing lab: Rebecca Voorhees. Depositing organization: California Institute of Technology. Publication: A nanobody-based strategy for rapid and scalable purification of human protein complexes. Stevens TA, Tomaleri GP, Hazu M, Wei S, Nguyen VN, DeKalb C, Voorhees RM, Pleiner T. Nat Protoc. 2024 Jan;19(1):127-158. doi: 10.1038/s41596-023-00904-w. Epub 2023 Nov 16. PubMed 37974029.
Backbone
  Vector backbone: pHAGE2
  Backbone size (bp): 7528
  Vector type: Mammalian Expression, Lentiviral
  Tag / fusion protein: 3C-ALFA-P2A-TagBFP (C terminal on insert)
Growth in bacteria
  Bacterial resistance: Ampicillin, 100 μg/mL
  Growth temperature: 37°C
  Growth strain: NEB Stable
  Copy number: High Copy
Gene/Insert
  Gene/Insert name: None
  Mutation: WT
  Tag / fusion protein: 3C-ALFA-P2A-TagBFP (C terminal on insert)
Terms and licenses: Academic/Nonprofit Terms; Industry Terms: Not Available to Industry
Depositor comments: Please visit https://www.biorxiv.org/content/10.1101/2023.03.09.531980v1 for bioRxiv preprint.
How to cite: pTS111 pHAGE2 CMVtetO2 MCS-3C-22xGS-Alfa-P2A-TagBFP was a gift from Rebecca Voorhees (Addgene plasmid # 199364 ; http://n2t.net/addgene:199364 ; RRID:Addgene_199364)
